Addgene plasmid #22305: pBabe-hygro PyMT
Depositing lab: Filippo Giancotti. Depositing organization: Memorial Sloan-Kettering Cancer Center. Publication: Ras- and PI3K-dependent breast tumorigenesis in mice and humans requires focal adhesion kinase signaling. Pylayeva Y, Gillen KM, Gerald W, Beggs HE, Reichardt LF, Giancotti FG. J Clin Invest. 2009 Feb . 119(2):252-66. 10.1172/JCI37160 PubMed 19147981.
Backbone
  Vector backbone: pBabe
  Backbone size w/o insert (bp): 5100
  Vector type: Mammalian Expression, Retroviral
  Selectable markers: Hygromycin
Growth in bacteria
  Bacterial resistance: Ampicillin, 100 μg/mL
  Growth temperature: 37°C
  Growth strain: DH5alpha
  Copy number: High Copy
Gene/Insert
  Gene/Insert name: Polyoma Middle T (alt name: PyMT)
  Species: M. musculus (mouse)
  Insert size (bp): 1200
  Cloning method: Restriction Enzyme; 5′ cloning site BamHI (not destroyed); 3′ cloning site SalI (not destroyed)
  Sequencing primers: 5′ pBabe 5'
Terms and licenses: Academic/Nonprofit Terms; Industry Terms: Not Available to Industry
How to cite: pBabe-hygro PyMT was a gift from Filippo Giancotti (Addgene plasmid # 22305 ; http://n2t.net/addgene:22305 ; RRID:Addgene_22305)
