[The description below was written by a language model from this plasmid's Addgene catalogue record.]
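Description:
pBabe-hygro PyMT is a retroviral mammalian expression plasmid built on the pBabe backbone (about 5.1 kb without insert) that carries the polyoma middle T antigen (PyMT) as an insert of roughly 1.2 kb. The insert was placed by restriction cloning between BamHI at the 5′ end and SalI at the 3′ end, and both sites remain intact, so the coding fragment can be excised or exchanged. In bacteria the plasmid is maintained at high copy number under ampicillin selection. In mammalian cells, stably transduced populations are selected with hygromycin. The record lists the insert species as mouse, which reflects the murine host of the polyomavirus from which middle T derives.

No feature table accompanies this entry, so the promoter driving PyMT, the promoter driving the hygromycin marker and the origin of replication are not explicitly stated. In pBabe-family vectors generally, the gene of interest sits between Moloney murine leukemia virus-derived long terminal repeats and is transcribed from the 5′ LTR. A packaging signal allows the genomic transcript to be encapsidated when the plasmid is introduced into a packaging cell line, and the drug marker is expressed from a separate internal promoter. No epitope tag or reporter is recorded.

Middle T is a membrane-associated viral oncoprotein that acts as a scaffold to engage Src-family kinases, PI3K and Ras pathway signaling. The associated publication concerns the dependence of Ras- and PI3K-driven breast tumorigenesis on focal adhesion kinase. This is consistent with use of the vector to stably introduce PyMT into target cells for studies of oncogenic transformation and its signaling requirements.
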