>Addgene plasmid #22305 | pBabe-hygro PyMT | addgene partial sequence | sequence record 28131 | 22305 with pBABE-3
TCGATATTTAATTTATTAAGTTTGATCCCTAGAAATGCCGGGAACGTTTTATTAGAATAAATAGCATGAG
ACAAATACCCAGTAAGGCTGCTAGGAAAGTCACTAGGAGCAGGGTCCTCCCTAGCCTTCTTAGGTGGCGT
TGCATTGAATGAGCTCTGAGAGCAGCTCTGTGAGTAGCTCTCATTCTCTGACTCGCATCTAGGATCGGAT
CGAAATGAGCCCTCTGCAAATCCCGAAGAATCAGACCCTCCCATGGACTCAGACCCGCCCTGGGAATGAT
AGGGGGGGGGATGAGCTGGGGTACTTGTTCCTCCGGTAGGATGTCCAAATACAGATCCTCCATTGGCATG
TACTCCTCCTCCTCCTCCTCCAGTGGCTCCAGCTGGTCTTGGTCGCTTTCTGGATACAGGAGTTCTGGGG
GGGTCCGGGGATATGCTGTCATCGGGCTCAGCAACACAAGGATTTCGTCTTCTTCCAGCAGTATGTGCGG
GTGTATCTGTTGGAGAACTCGGGTTGGGGGATAGGAGTGGCTCCTCATAACAGAATAGGTCGGGTTGCTC
AGAAGACTCGGCAGTCTTAGGCGGCGACTGGTAGCTGGGGTCCCACTTTCTGAAGAAATCATTCCATTCC
CTTGTGAAGTACTTGCTTCCATAGCTGAATGACCAGTAGTCATCGTGTAGTGGACTGTGGCCGCTCCTCC
TC
